Addgene plasmid #64175: pLM
Purpose: (Empty Backbone) harbours marker genes LEU2 and MET17
Depositing lab: Markus Ralser. Depositing organization: University of Cambridge. Publication: Saccharomyces cerevisiae single-copy plasmids for auxotrophy compensation, multiple marker selection, and for designing metabolically cooperating communities. Mulleder M, Campbell K, Matsarskaia O, Eckerstorfer F, Ralser M. F1000Res. 2016 Sep 20;5:2351. eCollection 2016. 10.12688/f1000research.9606.1 PubMed 27830062.
Backbone
  Vector backbone: pLUM
  Backbone size (bp): 8673
  Modifications to backbone: removed URA3
  Vector type: Bacterial Expression, Yeast Expression
  Selectable markers: LEU2 ; MET17
Growth in bacteria
  Bacterial resistance: Ampicillin, 100 μg/mL
  Growth temperature: 37°C
  Growth strain: DH5alpha
  Copy number: Low Copy
Gene/Insert
  Cloning method: Restriction Enzyme
Terms and licenses: Academic/Nonprofit Terms; Industry Terms: Not Available to Industry
How to cite: pLM was a gift from Markus Ralser (Addgene plasmid # 64175 ; http://n2t.net/addgene:64175 ; RRID:Addgene_64175)
