[The description below was written by a language model from this plasmid's Addgene catalogue record and pLannotate feature annotations shown in this document.]
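Description:
pLM is an empty-backbone E. coli–Saccharomyces cerevisiae shuttle plasmid carrying two yeast auxotrophic markers, LEU2 and MET17. It was derived from the parent vector pLUM by removing the URA3 marker. The catalogue lists a backbone size of 8,673 bp, which presumably refers to the pLUM parent, whereas the annotated full sequence of pLM is 7,580 nt. In yeast the plasmid is maintained through a CEN6 centromere fused to an autonomously replicating sequence (CEN/ARS), which gives stable, single-copy segregation. In bacteria it replicates from a ColE1/pUC-type origin and is selected with ampicillin through the β-lactamase gene and its native promoter. An f1 phage origin is also present. The catalogue describes the bacterial copy number as low, although the annotated origin is of the high-copy type.

LEU2 (3-isopropylmalate dehydrogenase, needed for leucine biosynthesis) is expressed from its own promoter. MET17 (O-acetylserine/O-acetylhomoserine sulfhydrylase, needed for sulfur amino acid synthesis) is preceded by a fragment of its methionine-repressible promoter. Short fragments of neighbouring yeast genes flank these markers, probably carried over from the genomic segments used to build them. A pBluescript-type multiple cloning site is retained, flanked by T7 and T3 promoters and sitting within a lacZα/lac promoter-operator region, so additional sequences can be inserted by restriction cloning.

No insert is recorded. According to the associated publication title, the plasmid belongs to a series intended for compensating auxotrophies in laboratory strains, for selection with multiple markers, and for designing metabolically cooperating yeast communities. pLM restores leucine and methionine prototrophy together.
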