Features (pLannotate 1.2.2; 21 found; start..end, strand, type, name):
    192..227     +  CDS            rop (fragment): Rop protein, which maintains plasmids at low copy number; rop
    376..1710    -  CDS            MET17: O-acetylserine and O-acetylhomoserine sulfhydrylase, required for sulfur amino acid synthesis; S. cerevisiae MET17 MET15; MET25
   1711..1946    -  promoter       MET17 promoter (fragment): S. cerevisiae MET17; expression is repressed by methionine; MET15; MET25
   1976..2053    +  CDS            YO192_YEAST (fragment): Experimental evidence at protein level: Swiss-Prot protein existence level 1. From Saccharomyces cerevisiae (strain ATCC 204508 / S288c) (Baker's yeast).
   2193..2600    +  promoter       LEU2 promoter: S. cerevisiae LEU2
   2601..3695    +  CDS            LEU2: 3-isopropylmalate dehydrogenase, required for leucine biosynthesis; S. cerevisiae LEU2; yeast auxotrophic marker
   4057..4158    -  CDS            NFS1 (fragment): NFS1_YEAST - Also known as SPL1 From Saccharomyces cerevisiae (strain ATCC 204508 / S288c) (Baker's yeast).
   4178..4229    +  misc_feature   bom (fragment): basis of mobility region from pBR322
   4230..4689    -  rep_origin     f1 ori (sequence partly withheld): f1 bacteriophage origin of replication; arrow indicates direction of (+) strand synthesis
   4693..4850    -  CDS            lacZα (fragment): LacZα fragment of β-galactosidase; lacZ fragment
   4853..4871    +  promoter       T7 promoter: promoter for bacteriophage T7 RNA polymerase
   4880..4987    +  misc_feature   MCS: pBluescript multiple cloning site
   4999..5017    -  promoter       T3 promoter: promoter for bacteriophage T3 RNA polymerase
   5062..5078    -  protein_bind   lac operator: The lac repressor binds to the lac operator to inhibit transcription in E. coli. This inhibition can be relieved by adding lactose or isopropyl-β-D-thiogalactopyranoside (IPTG). lac repressor encoded by lacI
   5086..5116    -  promoter       lac promoter: promoter for the E. coli lac operon
   5131..5152    -  protein_bind   CAP binding site: CAP binding activates transcription in the presence of cAMP. E. coli catabolite activator protein
   5165..5257    -  CDS            lacI (fragment): lac repressor; lacI; The lac repressor binds to the lac operator to inhibit transcription in E. coli. This inhibition can be relieved by adding lactose or isopropyl-β-D-thiogalactopyranoside (IPTG).
   5440..6028    -  rep_origin     ori: high-copy-number ColE1/pMB1/pBR322/pUC origin of replication
   6199..7059    -  CDS            AmpR: β-lactamase; bla; confers resistance to ampicillin, carbenicillin, and related antibiotics
   7060..7164    -  promoter       AmpR promoter: bla
   7194..117     -  misc_feature   CEN/ARS (across the origin): S. cerevisiae CEN6 centromere fused to an autonomously replicating sequence
>Addgene plasmid #64175 | pLM | depositor full sequence | sequence record 107490 | pLM sequence 7580 bps
TTACATCTTCGGAAAACAAAAACTATTTTTTCTTTAATTTCTTTTTTTACTTTCTATTTTTAATTTATAT
ATTTATATTAAAAAATTTAAATTATAATTATTTTTATAGCACGTGATGAAAAGGACCCTAAGAAACCATT
ATTATCATGACATTAACCTATAAAAATAGGCGTATCACGAGGCCCTTTCGTCTCGCGCGTTTCGGTGATG
ACGGTGAAAACCTCTGACACATGCAGCTCCCGGAGACGGTCACAGCTTGTCTGTAAGCGGATGCCGGGAG
CAGACAAGCCCGTCAGGGCGCGTCAGCGGGTGTTGGCGGTCGAGCTTGTGAGAGAAAGTAGGTTTATACA
TAATTTTACAACTCATTACGCACACTCATGGTTTTTGGCCAGCGAAAACAGTTTCAAAAGATTGCTGGAA
GTCTGCAATAATGTCATCAATAAATTCGATACCAACAGAGACACGAATTAAGTCCTTGGTAACACCAGAT
GCCAACTTTTCTTTGTCATTTAATTGTTTGTGGGTAGTGAAGTATGGAGCAATGACTAAGGTCTTGGCAT
CACCAACATTGGCCAAGTTAGAGGCAAGCTTTAAATTGTCAACAACTTGAGCACCAGAAAGTTTGAATGG
GTCAGTTTCCTTGTCGGCATTTGGTAAGTCTTTTACACCGAAAGATAAGACACCACCGAAACCGTTAGAT
AGATACTTCTTAGCATTTTCATGATGAGAATGAGATGCTAAACCAGGGTATGAAACCCAAGATACGTATG
GGGATTGTTCTAACCATTTGGCTAACTTCAATGCATTTTCACCGTGTCTTTCAGCTCTCAAAGATAATGT
TTCAACACCTTGTAGTAGCAAGAAAGAGGCAAATGGGTTCATCAATGGACCCAAATCTCTTAATAGTTCA
GTTCTAACATGAACGATGTATGCCAAGTTACCGTAGGCTTCATTGTAGATAGTACCGTGATATCCTTCGG
CAGGTTGAGAGAATTGAGGGAACTTTTCTGGGTAGTCCTTCCATGGGAACTTACCAGAGTCAACAATAAT
ACCACCGATAGTAGTACCATGACCACCAATCCATTTGGTAGCAGAATGTGTTACAATATCAGCACCGTAT
TTAATTGGCTGACAGAAGTAACCACCGGCACCAAATGTGTTGTCAACGACAACTGGAATACCGTGTTTGT
GAGCAATTGCAACAATTTTTTCAAAATCCGGAACATTGTACTTTGGATTACCAATGGTTTCCAAATAAAC
AGCCTTGGTTCTTTCATCAAAGACCTTTTCGAATTCTTCTGGATTGTCACCTTCAACAAATCTAGCCTCG
ATACCAAATCTTTTGAACGAGATTTTGAACTGGTTATAAGTACCACCGTATAAGTAAGAAGTGGAAACGA
TGTTGTCACCAGTGTGTGCCAAACCTTGGATGGCAAGGGTTTGAGCGGCTTGACCGGAGGAAACAGCCAA
AGCAGCAGCACCACCTTCTAAAGCAGCAATTCTTTCTTCCAAAACATTACTGGTTGGGTTTTGGAAACGG
GAATAGACGTAACCTGGAACTTCTAGACCAAACAATTGCGAACCATGCTTAGAGTTTTCGAAAACATAAG
AAGTGGTGGCGTAAATTGGTACAGCTCTGGATCTGTGAGCATTGTCACCAGGGTTCTCTTGGCCGGCGTG
TAGTTGAACAGTATCGAAATGAGATGGCATTGTATGGATGGGGGTAATAGAATTGTATCTATGTATCTGA
CGACCCTGTATTACACGAAGGAAATAGTAGATGAAAAGACAAGAGAGCAAGAAAAAGGAAAAACTTCCTT
TCTAACAGACGCTTTACTTAACCTTATATATATCTTATTTTTTTCATCGAGCGTGTTCAATTGGACAAGG
TGCCACCTTTTCGACACTTCGGTTATTATGTTACACAGTTTTCATGAGGATGGCGCGCGCCATCGAGGAG
AACTTCTAGTATATCTACATACCTAATATTATTGCCTTATTAAAAATGGAATCCCAACAATTACATCAAA
ATCCACATTCTCTTCAAAATCAATTGTCCTGTACTTCCTTGTTCATGTGTGTTCAAAAACGTTATATTTA
TAGGATAATTATACTCTATTTCTCAACAAGTAATTGGTTGTTTGGCCGAGCGGTCTAAGGCGCCTGATTC
AAGAAATATCTTGACCGCAGTTAACTGTGGGAATACTCAGGTATCGTAAGATGCAAGAGTTCGAATCTCT
TAGCAACCATTATTTTTTTCCTCAACATAACGAGAACACACAGGGGCGCTATCGCACAGAATCAAATTCG
ATGACTGGAAATTTTTTGTTAATTTCAGAGGTCGCCTGACGCATATACCTTTTTCAACTGAAAAATTGGG
AGAAAAAGGAAAGGTGAGAGCGCCGGAACCGGCTTTTCATATAGAATAGAGAAGCGTTCATGACTAAATG
CTTGCATCACAATACTTGAAGTTGACAATATTATTTAAGGACCTATTGTTTTTTCCAATAGGTGGTTAGC
AATCGTCTTACTTTCTAACTTTTCTTACCTTTTACATTTCAGCAATATATATATATATATTTCAAGGATA
TACCATTCTAATGTCTGCCCCTAAGAAGATCGTCGTTTTGCCAGGTGACCACGTTGGTCAAGAAATCACA
GCCGAAGCCATTAAGGTTCTTAAAGCTATTTCTGATGTTCGTTCCAATGTCAAGTTCGATTTCGAAAATC
ATTTAATTGGTGGTGCTGCTATCGATGCTACAGGTGTTCCACTTCCAGATGAGGCGCTGGAAGCCTCCAA
GAAGGCTGATGCCGTTTTGTTAGGTGCTGTGGGTGGTCCTAAATGGGGTACCGGTAGTGTTAGACCTGAA
CAAGGTTTACTAAAAATCCGTAAAGAACTTCAATTGTACGCCAACTTAAGACCATGTAACTTTGCATCCG
ACTCTCTTTTAGACTTATCTCCAATCAAGCCACAATTTGCTAAAGGTACTGACTTCGTTGTTGTCAGAGA
ATTAGTGGGAGGTATTTACTTTGGTAAGAGAAAGGAAGACGATGGTGATGGTGTCGCTTGGGATAGTGAA
CAATACACCGTTCCAGAAGTGCAAAGAATCACAAGAATGGCCGCTTTCATGGCCCTACAACATGAGCCAC
CATTGCCTATTTGGTCCTTGGATAAAGCTAATGTTTTGGCCTCTTCAAGATTATGGAGAAAAACTGTGGA
GGAAACCATCAAGAACGAATTCCCTACATTGAAGGTTCAACATCAATTGATTGATTCTGCCGCCATGATC
CTAGTTAAGAACCCAACCCACCTAAATGGTATTATAATCACCAGCAACATGTTTGGTGATATCATCTCCG
ATGAAGCCTCCGTTATCCCAGGTTCCTTGGGTTTGTTGCCATCTGCGTCCTTGGCCTCTTTGCCAGACAA
GAACACCGCATTTGGTTTGTACGAACCATGCCACGGTTCTGCTCCAGATTTGCCAAAGAATAAGGTCAAC
CCTATCGCCACTATCTTGTCTGCTGCAATGATGTTGAAATTGTCATTGAACTTGCCTGAAGAAGGTAAGG
CCATTGAAGATGCAGTTAAAAAGGTTTTGGATGCAGGTATCAGAACTGGTGATTTAGGTGGTTCCAACAG
TACCACCGAAGTCGGTGATGCTGTCGCCGAAGAAGTTAAGAAAATCCTTGCTTAAAAAGATTCTCTTTTT
TTATGATATTTGTACATAAACTTTATAAATGAAATTCATAATAGAAACGACACGAAATTACAAAATGGAA
TATGTTCATAGGGTAGACGAAACTATATACGCAATCTACATACATTTATCAAGAAGGAGAAAAAGGAGGA
TGTAAAGGAATACAGGTAAGCAAATTGATACTAATGGCTCAACGTGATAAGGAAAAAGAATTGCACTTTA
ACATTAATATTGACAAGGAGGAGGGCACCACACAAAAAGTTAGGTGTAACAGAAAATCATGAAACTATGA
TTCCTAATTTATATATTGGAGGATTTTCTCTAAAAAAAAAAAAATACAACAAATAAAAAACACTCAATGA
CCTGACCATTTGATGGAGTTTAAGTCAATACCTTCTTGAACCATTTCCCATAATGGTGAAAGTTCCCTCA
AGAATTTTACTCTGTCAGAAACGGCCTTACGACGTAGTCGAGGATCCTATGCGGTGTGAAATACCGCACA
GATGCGTAAGGAGAAAATACCGCATCAGGAAATTGTAAGCGTTAATATTTTGTTAAAATTCGCGTTAAAT
TTTTGTTAAATCAGCTCATTTTTTAACCAATAGGCCGAAATCGGCAAAATCCCTTATAAATCAAAAGAAT
AGACCGAGATAGGGT
[37 nt withheld, positions 4356-4392]
AAAGAACGTGGACTCCAACGTCAAAGG
[49 nt withheld, positions 4420-4468]
T
[91 nt withheld, positions 4470-4560]
G
[128 nt withheld, positions 4562-4689]
CCATTCGCCATTCAGGCTGCGCAACTGTTGGGAAGGGCGATCGGTGCGGGCCTCTTCGCTATTACGCCAG
CTGGCGAAAGGGGGATGTGCTGCAAGGCGATTAAGTTGGGTAACGCCAGGGTTTTCCCAGTCACGACGTT
GTAAAACGACGGCCAGTGAATTGTAATACGACTCACTATAGGGCGAATTGGAGCTCCACCGCGGTGGCGG
CCGCTCTAGAACTAGTGGGTCCCCCGGGCTGCAGGAATTCGATATCAAGCTTATCGATACCGTCGACCTG
GAGGGGGGGCCCGGTACCAGCTTTTGTTCCCTTTAGTGAGGGTTAATTTCGAGCTTGGCGTAATCATGGT
CATAGCTGTTTCCTGTGTGAAATTGTTATCCGCTCACAATTCCACACAACATACGAGCCGGAAGCATAAA
GTGTAAAGCCTGGGGTGCCTAATGAGTGAGCTAACTCACATTAATTGCGTTGCGCTCACTGCCCGCTTTC
CAGTCGGGAAACCTGTCGTGCCAGCTGCATTAATGAATCGGCCAACGCGCGGGGAGAGGCGGTTTGCGTA
TTGGGCGCTCTTCCGCTTCCTCGCTCACTGACTCGCTGCGCTCGGTCGTTCGGCTGCGGCGAGCGGTATC
AGCTCACTCAAAGGCGGTAATACGGTTATCCACAGAATCAGGGGATAACGCAGGAAAGAACATGTGAGCA
AAAGGCCAGCAAAAGGCCAGGAACCGTAAAAAGGCCGCGTTGCTGGCGTTTTTCCATAGGCTCCGCCCCC
CTGACGAGCATCACAAAAATCGACGCTCAAGTCAGAGGTGGCGAAACCCGACAGGACTATAAAGATACCA
GGCGTTTCCCCCTGGAAGCTCCCTCGTGCGCTCTCCTGTTCCGACCCTGCCGCTTACCGGATACCTGTCC
GCCTTTCTCCCTTCGGGAAGCGTGGCGCTTTCTCATAGCTCACGCTGTAGGTATCTCAGTTCGGTGTAGG
TCGTTCGCTCCAAGCTGGGCTGTGTGCACGAACCCCCCGTTCAGCCCGACCGCTGCGCCTTATCCGGTAA
CTATCGTCTTGAGTCCAACCCGGTAAGACACGACTTATCGCCACTGGCAGCAGCCACTGGTAACAGGATT
AGCAGAGCGAGGTATGTAGGCGGTGCTACAGAGTTCTTGAAGTGGTGGCCTAACTACGGCTACACTAGAA
GGACAGTATTTGGTATCTGCGCTCTGCTGAAGCCAGTTACCTTCGGAAAAAGAGTTGGTAGCTCTTGATC
CGGCAAACAAACCACCGCTGGTAGCGGTGGTTTTTTTGTTTGCAAGCAGCAGATTACGCGCAGAAAAAAA
GGATCTCAAGAAGATCCTTTGATCTTTTCTACGGGGTCTGACGCTCAGTGGAACGAAAACTCACGTTAAG
GGATTTTGGTCATGAGATTATCAAAAAGGATCTTCACCTAGATCCTTTTAAATTAAAAATGAAGTTTTAA
ATCAATCTAAAGTATATATGAGTAAACTTGGTCTGACAGTTACCAATGCTTAATCAGTGAGGCACCTATC
TCAGCGATCTGTCTATTTCGTTCATCCATAGTTGCCTGACTGCCCGTCGTGTAGATAACTACGATACGGG
AGGGCTTACCATCTGGCCCCAGTGCTGCAATGATACCGCGAGACCCACGCTCACCGGCTCCAGATTTATC
AGCAATAAACCAGCCAGCCGGAAGGGCCGAGCGCAGAAGTGGTCCTGCAACTTTATCCGCCTCCATCCAG
TCTATTAATTGTTGCCGGGAAGCTAGAGTAAGTAGTTCGCCAGTTAATAGTTTGCGCAACGTTGTTGCCA
TTGCTACAGGCATCGTGGTGTCACGCTCGTCGTTTGGTATGGCTTCATTCAGCTCCGGTTCCCAACGATC
AAGGCGAGTTACATGATCCCCCATGTTGTGAAAAAAAGCGGTTAGCTCCTTCGGTCCTCCGATCGTTGTC
AGAAGTAAGTTGGCCGCAGTGTTATCACTCATGGTTATGGCAGCACTGCATAATTCTCTTACTGTCATGC
CATCCGTAAGATGCTTTTCTGTGACTGGTGAGTACTCAACCAAGTCATTCTGAGAATAGTGTATGCGGCG
ACCGAGTTGCTCTTGCCCGGCGTCAATACGGGATAATACCGCGCCACATAGCAGAACTTTAAAAGTGCTC
ATCATTGGAAAACGTTCTTCGGGGCGAAAACTCTCAAGGATCTTACCGCTGTTGAGATCCAGTTCGATGT
AACCCACTCGTGCACCCAACTGATCTTCAGCATCTTTTACTTTCACCAGCGTTTCTGGGTGAGCAAAAAC
AGGAAGGCAAAATGCCGCAAAAAAGGGAATAAGGGCGACACGGAAATGTTGAATACTCATACTCTTCCTT
TTTCAATATTATTGAAGCATTTATCAGGGTTATTGTCTCATGAGCGGATACATATTTGAATGTATTTAGA
AAAATAAACAAATAGGGGTTCCGCGCACATTTCCCCGAAAAGTGCCACCTGACGGATCGCTTGCCTGTAA
CTTACACGCGCCTCGTATCTTTTAATGATGGAATAATTTGGGAATTTACTCTGTATTTATTTATTTTTAT
GTTTTGTATTTGGATTTTAGAAAGTAAATAAAGAAGGTAGAAGAGTTACGGAATGAAGAAAAAAAAATAA
ACAAAGGTTTAAAAAATTTCAACAAAAAGCGTACTTTACATATATATTTATTAGACAAGAAAAGCAGATT
AAATAGATATACATTCGATTAACGATAAGTAAAATGTAAAATCACAGGATTTTCGTGTGTGGTCTTCTAC
ACAGACAAGATGAAACAATTCGGCATTAATACCTGAGAGCAGGAAGAGCAAGATAAAAGGTAGTATTTGT
TGGCGATCCCCCTAGAGTCTT
