>Addgene plasmid #64175 | pLM | addgene partial sequence | sequence record 111726 | pBRforEco 5'-AATAGGCGTATCACGAGGC-3'
GGTGATGACGGTGAAAACCTCTGACACATGCAGCTCCCGGAGACGGTCACAGCTTGTCTGTAAGCGGATG
CCGGGAGCAGACAAGCCCGTCAGGGCGCGTCAGCGGGTGTTGGCGGTCGAGCTTGTGAGAGAAAGTAGGT
TTATACATAATTTTACAACTCATTACGCACACTCATGGTTTTTGGCCAGCGAAAACAGTTTCAAAAGATT
GCTGGAAGTCTGCAATAATGTCATCAATAAATTCGATACCAACAGAGACACGAATTAAGTCCTTGGTAAC
ACCAGATGCCAACTTTTCTTTGTCATTTAATTGTTTGTGGGTAGTGAAGTATGGAGCAATGACTAAGGTC
TTGGCATCACCAACATTGGCCAAGTTAGAGGCAAGCTTTAAATTGTCAACAACTTGAGCACCAGAAAGTT
TGAATGGGTCAGTTTCCTTGTCGGCATTTGGTAAGTCTTTTACACCGAAAGATAAGACACCACCGAAACC
GTTAGATAGATACTTCTTAGCATTTTCATGATGAGAATGAGATGCTAAACCAGGGTATGAAACCCAAGAT
ACGTATGGGGATTGTTCTAACCATTTGGCTAACTTCAATGCATTTTCACCGTGTCTTTCAGCTCTCAAAG
ATAATGTTTCAACACCTTGTAGTAGCAAGAAAGAGGCAAATGGGTTCATCAATGGACCCAAATCTCTTAA
TAGTTCAGTTCTAACATGAACGATGTATGCCAAGTTACCGTAGGCTTCATTGTAGATAGTACCGTGATAT
CCTTCGGCAGGTTGAGAGAATTGAGGGAACTTTTCTGGGTAGTCCTTCCATGGGAACTTACCAGAGTCAA
CAATAATACCACCGATAGTAGTACCATGACCACCAATCCATTTGGTAGCAGAATGTGTTACAATATCAGC
ACCGTATTTAATTGGCTGACAGAAGTAACCACCGGCACCAAATGTGTTGTCAACGACAACTGGAATACCG
TGTTTGTGAGCAATTGCAACAATTTTT
