>Addgene plasmid #64175 | pLM | addgene partial sequence | sequence record 111728 | LEU2-R 5'-accggtaccccatttaggac-3'
CTAACAAAACGGCATCAGCCTTCTTGGAGGCTTCCAGCGCCTCATCTGGAAGTGGAACACCTGTAGCATC
GATAGCAGCACCACCAATTAAATGATTTTCGAAATCGAACTTGACATTGGAACGAACATCAGAAATAGCT
TTAAGAACCTTAATGGCTTCGGCTGTGATTTCTTGACCAACGTGGTCACCTGGCAAAACGACGATCTTCT
TAGGGGCAGACATTAGAATGGTATATCCTTGAAATATATATATATATATTGCTGAAATGTAAAAGGTAAG
AAAAGTTAGAAAGTAAGACGATTGCTAACCACCTATTGGAAAAAACAATAGGTCCTTAAATAATATTGTC
AACTTCAAGTATTGTGATGCAAGCATTTAGTCATGAACGCTTCTCTATTCTATATGAAAAGCCGGTTCCG
GCGCTCTCACCTTTCCTTTTTCTCCCAATTTTTCAGTTGAAAAAGGTATATGCGTCAGGCGACCTCTGAA
ATTAACAAAAAATTTCCAGTCATCGAATTTGATTCTGTGCGATAGCGCCCCTGTGTGTTCTCGTTATGTT
GAGGAAAAAAATAATGGTTGCTAAGAGATTCGAACTCTTGCATCTTACGATACCTGAGTATTCCCACAGT
TAACTGCGGTCAAGATATTTCTTGAATCAGGCGCCTTAGACCGCTCGGCCAAACAACCAATTACTTGTTG
AGAAATAGAGTATAATTATCCTATAAATATAACGTTTTTGAACACACATGAACAAGGAAGTACAGGACAA
TTGATTTTGAAGAGAATGTGGATTTTGATGTAATTGTTGGGATTCCATTTTTAATAAGGCAATAATATTA
GGTATGTAGATATACTAGAAGTTCTCCTCGATGGCGCGCGCCATCCTCATGAAAACTGTGTAACATAATA
ACCGAAGTGTCGAAAAGGTGGCACCTTGTCCAATTGAACACGCTCGATGAAAAAA
