>Addgene plasmid #64175 | pLM | addgene partial sequence | sequence record 111729 | F1ori-F 5'-GTGGACTCTTGTTCCAAACTGG-3'
ACCCTATCTCGGTCTATTCTTTTGATTTATAAGGGATTTTGCCGATTTCGGCCTATTGGTTAAAAAATGA
GCTGATTTAACAAAAATTTAACGCGAATTTTAACAAAATATTAACGCTTACAATTTCCTGATGCGGTATT
TTCTCCTTACGCATCTGTGCGGTATTTCACACCGCATAGGATCCTCGACTACGTCGTAAGGCCGTTTCTG
ACAGAGTAAAATTCTTGAGGGAACTTTCACCATTATGGGAAATGGTTCAAGAAGGTATTGACTTAAACTC
CATCAAATGGTCAGGTCATTGAGTGTTTTTTATTTGTTGTATTTTTTTTTTTTTAGAGAAAATCCTCCAA
TATATAAATTAGGAATCATAGTTTCATGATTTTCTGTTACACCTAACTTTTTGTGTGGTGCCCTCCTCCT
TGTCAATATTAATGTTAAAGTGCAATTCTTTTTCCTTATCACGTTGAGCCATTAGTATCAATTTGCTTAC
CTGTATTCCTTTACATCCTCCTTTTTCTCCTTCTTGATAAATGTATGTAGATTGCGTATATAGTTTCGTC
TACCCTATGAACATATTCCATTTTGTAATTTCGTGTCGTTTCTATTATGAATTTCATTTATAAAGTTTAT
GTACAAATATCATAAAAAAAGAGAATCTTTTTAAGCAAGGATTTTCTTAACTTCTTCGGCGACAGCATCA
CCGACTTCGGTGGTACTGTTGGAACCACCTAAATCACCAGTTCTGATACCTGCATCCAAAACCTTTTTAA
CTGCATCTTCAATGGCCTTACCTTCTTCAGGCAAGTTCAATGACAATTTCAACATC
