>Addgene plasmid #64175 | pLM | addgene partial sequence | sequence record 111730 | F1ori-R 5'-AGGGAAGAAAGCGAAAGGAG-3'
[73 nt withheld, positions 1-73]
CCATTCGCCATTCAGGCTGCGCAACTGTTGGGAAGGGCGATCGGTGCGGGCCTCTTCGCTATTACGCCAG
CTGGCGAAAGGGGGATGTGCTGCAAGGCGATTAAGTTGGGTAACGCCAGGGTTTTCCCAGTCACGACGTT
GTAAAACGACGGCCAGTGAATTGTAATACGACTCACTATAGGGCGAATTGGAGCTCCACCGCGGTGGCGG
CCGCTCTAGAACTAGTGGGTCCCCCGGGCTGCAGGAATTCGATATCAAGCTTATCGATACCGTCGACCTG
GAGGGGGGGCCCGGTACCAGCTTTTGTTCCCTTTAGTGAGGGTTAATTTCGAGCTTGGCGTAATCATGGT
CATAGCTGTTTCCTGTGTGAAATTGTTATCCGCTCACAATTCCACACAACATACGAGCCGGAAGCATAAA
GTGTAAAGCCTGGGGTGCCTAATGAGTGAGCTAACTCACATTAATTGCGTTGCGCTCACTGCCCGCTTTC
CAGTCGGGAAACCTGTCGTGCCAGCTGCATTAATGAATCGGCCAACGCGCGGGGAGAGGCGGTTTGCGTA
TTGGGCGCTCTTCCGCTTCCTCGCTCACTGACTCGCTGCGCTCGGTCGTTCGGCTGCGGCGAGCGGTATC
AGCTCACTCAAAGGCGGTAATACGGTTATCCACAGAATCAGGGGATAACGCAGGAAAGAACATGTGAGCA
AAAGGCCAGCAAAAGGCCAGGAACCGTAAAAAGGCCGCGTTGCTGGCGTTTTTCCATAGGCTCCGCCCCC
CTGACGAGCATCACAAAAATCGACGCTCAAGTCAGAGGTGGCGAAACCCGACAGGACTATAAAGATACCA
GGCGTTTCCCCCTGGAAGCTCCCTCGTGCGCTCTCCTGTTCCGACCCTGCCGCTTACCGGATA
